Addgene plasmid #206076: Cav2.1 HA pCAGGS
Purpose: expression of rat Cav2.1 calcium channel with a E1686R mutation to enhance expression and an exofacial double HA tag in domain II
Depositing lab: Annette Dolphin. Depositing organization: University College London. Publication: Dominant-negative synthesis suppression of voltage-gated calcium channel Cav2.2 induced by truncated constructs. Raghib A, Bertaso F, Davies A, Page KM, Meir A, Bogdanov Y, Dolphin AC. J Neurosci. 2001 Nov 1;21(21):8495-504. 21/21/8495 PubMed 11606638.
Backbone
  Vector backbone: pCAGGS
  Backbone manufacturer: PMID 11397804
  Backbone size w/o insert (bp): 4890
  Vector type: Mammalian Expression
Growth in bacteria
  Bacterial resistance: Ampicillin, 100 μg/mL
  Growth temperature: 37°C
  Growth strain: DH5alpha
  Copy number: High Copy
Gene/Insert
  Gene/Insert name: cacna1a (alt name: Cav2.1 alpha1A)
  Species: R. norvegicus (rat)
  Insert size (bp): 7598
  Entrez Gene: Cacna1a (a.k.a. BccA1, Cav2.1, rbA-1)
  Promoter: CMV/B-actin
  Cloning method: Restriction Enzyme; 5′ cloning site unknown (not destroyed)
  Sequencing primers: 5′ CTCTGCTAACCATGTTCATGC; 3′ CTGATAGGCAGCCTGCACCTG
Resource information
  A portion of this plasmid was derived from a plasmid made by: Terry P. Snutch
Terms and licenses: Academic/Nonprofit Terms; Industry Terms: Not Available to Industry
How to cite: Cav2.1 HA pCAGGS was a gift from Annette Dolphin (Addgene plasmid # 206076 ; http://n2t.net/addgene:206076 ; RRID:Addgene_206076)
