[The description below was written by a language model from this plasmid's Addgene catalogue record and pLannotate feature annotations shown in this document.]
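Description:
Cav2.1 HA pCAGGS is a mammalian expression plasmid built on the pCAGGS backbone that drives expression of the rat voltage-gated calcium channel pore-forming subunit Cav2.1 (alpha1A, gene Cacna1a), the channel underlying P/Q-type high-voltage-activated calcium currents. It is propagated in E. coli as a high-copy plasmid through a ColE1/pUC-type origin and selected with ampicillin via the β-lactamase gene and its own promoter. The sequenced record is about 12.4 kb, consistent with a roughly 4.9 kb backbone carrying a roughly 7.6 kb insert.

Transcription is controlled by the composite CAG arrangement typical of this backbone: the human CMV immediate-early enhancer fused to the chicken β-actin promoter, followed by a chimeric chicken β-actin/rabbit β-globin intron that promotes strong, broadly active expression in mammalian cells. The Cacna1a open reading frame lies downstream, and the transcript is terminated by the rabbit β-globin polyadenylation signal; a short globin coding fragment and a remnant of a pBluescript polylinker sit between the insert and the poly(A) site. According to the catalogue entry, the channel carries an E1686R substitution intended to enhance expression and a double HA epitope placed in an extracellular position in domain II. Neither modification is annotated separately in the feature table. The backbone also contains an SV40 origin, which allows episomal amplification in cells expressing large T antigen, along with an SV40 poly(A) signal and residual lac regulatory fragments.

The exofacial HA tag should allow antibody detection of channels at the cell surface without permeabilisation, making the construct suited to studies of Cav2.1 expression and trafficking as well as functional work in transfected cells.
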