Features (pLannotate 1.2.2; 19 found; start..end, strand, type, name):
      4..383     +  enhancer       CMV enhancer: human cytomegalovirus immediate early enhancer
    385..499     +  promoter       chicken β-actin promoter (fragment): contains a 21-bp deletion relative to the standard chicken β-actin promoter
    486..612     +  promoter       chicken β-actin promoter (fragment): contains a 21-bp deletion relative to the standard chicken β-actin promoter
    613..1631    +  intron         chimeric intron: chimera between introns from chicken β-actin and rabbit β-globin
   1725..8426    +  CDS            Cacna1a: CAC1A_RAT - Also known as Cach4, Cacn3, Cacnl1a4. Experimental evidence at protein level: Swiss-Prot protein existence level 1. Voltage-sensitive calcium channels (VSCC) mediate the entry of calcium ions into excitable cells and are also involved in a variety of calcium-dependent processes, including muscle contraction, hormone or neurotransmitter release, gene expression, cell motility, cell division and cell death. The isoform alpha-1A gives rise to P and/or Q- type calcium currents. P/Q-type calcium channels belong to the 'high- voltage activated' (HVA) group and are specifically blocked by
   9244..9273    -  misc_feature   MCS (fragment): pBluescript multiple cloning site
   9297..9374    +  CDS            HBB (fragment): HBB_PONPY - Experimental evidence at transcript level: Swiss-Prot protein existence level 2. Involved in oxygen transport from the lung to the various peripheral tissues. From Pongo pygmaeus (Bornean orangutan).
   9445..9500    +  polyA_signal   β-globin poly(A) signal: rabbit β-globin polyadenylation signal (Gil and Proudfoot, 1987)
   9883..9905    -  protein_bind   lac operator (fragment): The lac repressor binds to the lac operator to inhibit transcription in E. coli. This inhibition can be relieved by adding lactose or isopropyl-β-D-thiogalactopyranoside (IPTG). lac repressor encoded by lacI
   9909..9939    -  promoter       lac promoter: promoter for the E. coli lac operon
   9954..9975    -  protein_bind   CAP binding site: CAP binding activates transcription in the presence of cAMP. E. coli catabolite activator protein
   9988..10027   -  CDS            lacI (fragment): lac repressor; lacI; The lac repressor binds to the lac operator to inhibit transcription in E. coli. This inhibition can be relieved by adding lactose or isopropyl-β-D-thiogalactopyranoside (IPTG).
  10034..10056   +  promoter       SV40 promoter (fragment): SV40 enhancer and early promoter
  10080..10215   +  rep_origin     SV40 ori: SV40 origin of replication
  10235..10369   +  polyA_signal   SV40 poly(A) signal: SV40 polyadenylation signal
  10371..10425   -  CDS            lacI (fragment): lac repressor; lacI; The lac repressor binds to the lac operator to inhibit transcription in E. coli. This inhibition can be relieved by adding lactose or isopropyl-β-D-thiogalactopyranoside (IPTG).
  10608..11196   -  rep_origin     ori: high-copy-number ColE1/pMB1/pBR322/pUC origin of replication
  11367..12227   -  CDS            AmpR: β-lactamase; bla; confers resistance to ampicillin, carbenicillin, and related antibiotics
  12228..12332   -  promoter       AmpR promoter: bla
>Addgene plasmid #206076 | Cav2.1 HA pCAGGS | addgene full sequence | sequence record 406759 | Addgene NGS Result
GTCGACATTGATTATTGACTAGTTATTAATAGTAATCAATTACGGGGTCATTAGTTCATAGCCCATATAT
GGAGTTCCGCGTTACATAACTTACGGTAAATGGCCCGCCTGGCTGACCGCCCAACGACCCCCGCCCATTG
ACGTCAATAATGACGTATGTTCCCATAGTAACGCCAATAGGGACTTTCCATTGACGTCAATGGGTGGAGT
ATTTACGGTAAACTGCCCACTTGGCAGTACATCAAGTGTATCATATGCCAAGTACGCCCCCTATTGACGT
CAATGACGGTAAATGGCCCGCCTGGCATTATGCCCAGTACATGACCTTATGGGACTTTCCTACTTGGCAG
TACATCTACGTATTAGTCATCGCTATTACCATGGTCGAGGTGAGCCCCACGTTCTGCTTCACTCTCCCCA
TCTCCCCCCCCTCCCCACCCCCAATTTTGTATTTATTTATTTTTTAATTATTTTGTGCAGCGATGGGGGC
GGGGGGGGGSGAGGCGGAGAGGTGCGGCGGCAGCCAATCAGAGCGGCGCGCTCCGAAAGTTTCCTTTTAT
GGCGAGGCGGCGGCGGCGGCGGCCCTATAAAAAGCGAAGCGCGCGGCGGGCGGGAGTCGCTGCGCGCTGC
CTTCGCCCCGTGCCCCGCTCCGCCGCCGCCTCGCGCCGCCCGCCCCGGCTCTGACTGACCGCGTTACTCC
CACAGGTGAGCGGGCGGGACGGCCCTTCTCCTCCGGGCTGTAATTAGCGCTTGGTTTAATGACGGCTTGT
TTCTTTTCTGTGGCTGCGTGAAAGCCTTGAGGGGCTCCGGGAGGGCCCTTTGTGCGGGGGGAGCGGCTCG
GGGGGTGCGTGCGTGTGTGTGTGCGTGGGGAGCGCCGCGTGCGGCTCCGCGCTGCCCGGCGGCTGTGAGC
GCTGCGGGCGCGGCGCGGGGCTTTGTGCGCTCCGCAGTGTGCGCGAGGGGAGCGCGGCCGGGGGCGGTGC
CCCGCGGTGCGGGGGGGGCTGCGAGGGGAACAAAGGCTGCGTGCGGGGTGTGTGCGTGGGGGGGTGAGCA
GGGGGTGTGGGCGCGTCGGTCGGGCTGCAACCCCCCCTGCACCCCCCTCCCCGAGTTGCTGAGCACGGCC
CGGCTTCGGGTGCGGGGCTCCGTACGGGGCGTGGCGCGGGGCTCGCCGTGCCGGGCGGGGGGTGGCGGCA
GGTGGGGGTGCCGGGCGGGGCGGGGCCGCCTCGGGCCGGGGAGGGCTCGGGGGAGGGGCGCGGCGGCCCC
CGGAGCGCCGGCGGCTGTCGAGGCGCGGCGAGCCGCAGCCATTGCCTTTTATGGTAATCGTGCGAGAGGG
CGCAGGGACTTCCTTTGTCCCAAATCTGTGCGGAGCCGAAATCTGGGAGGCGCCGCCGCACCCCCTCTAG
CGGGCGCGGGGCGAAGCGGTGCGGCGCCGGCAGGAAGGAAATGGGCGGGGAGGGCCTTCGTGCGTCGCCG
CGCCGCCGTCCCCTTCTCCCTCTCCAGCCTCGGGGCTGTCCGCGGGGGGACGGCTGCCTTCGGGGGGGAC
GGGGCAGGGCGGGGTTCGGCTTCTGGCGTGTGACCGGCGGCTCTAGAGCCTCTGCTAACCATTGTTCATT
GCCTTCTTCTTTTTCCTACAGCTCCTGGGCAACGTGCTGGTTATTGTGCTGTCTCATCATTTTGGCAAAG
AATTCGCATTGCGGCCGCTTAGACCGGTCTCGAGGTCTTGCAGAATGGCCCGCTTTGGAGACGAGATGCC
GGGCCGCTACGGCGCAGGCGGAGGAGGCTCAGGGCCGGCCGCCGGGGTGGTCGTGGGCGCCGCGGGCGGC
CGAGGAGCCGGGGGCAGCCGGCAGGGCGGGCAGCCCGGAGCGCAGAGGATGTACAAGCAGTCGATGGCGC
AGAGAGCGCGGACCATGGCCCTCTACAACCCCATCCCTGTCCGCCAGAACTGCCTCACGGTCAACCGCTC
CCTGTTCCTCTTCAGTGAAGACAACGTGGTGAGAAAATACGCCAAAAAGATCACGGAATGGCCTCCCTTC
GAGTACATGATCCTGGCCACCATCATTGCTAACTGCATCGTCCTGGCCCTGGAGCAGCACCTCCCTGATG
ATGACAAGACACCCATGTCCGAGCGGCTGGATGACACAGAACCCTATTTCATTGGCATCTTCTGTTTTGA
GGCTGGAATTAAGATCGTGGCTCTTGGCTTTGCCTTCCACAAAGGCTCCTACCTGAGGAATGGCTGGAAC
GTCATGGACTTTGTCGTGGTGCTAACAGGCATCTTGGCCACTGTCGGGACGGAGTTTGATCTACGGACAC
TGAGGGCGGTTCGTGTGCTGCGGCCACTCAAGCTGGTGTCTGGAATCCCAAGTTTACAAGTCGTCCTGAA
GTCAATCATGAAGGCGATGATCCCTCTGCTGCAGATCGGCCTCCTCCTGTTTTTTGCAATCCTTATTTTT
GCAATCATAGGGTTAGAATTTTATATGGGAAAATTTCATACCACCTGCTTTGAAGAGGGGACAGACGACA
TCCAGGGTGAGTCGCCAGCTCCGTGTGGGACAGAGGAGCCTGCCCGCACCTGCCCCAACGGGACCAAATG
TCAGCCGTACTGGGAAGGGCCCAACAACGGCATCACTCAGTTCGACAACATCCTGTTTGCTGTGCTCACT
GTTTTCCAGTGCATCACCATGGAAGGCTGGACTGATCTCCTCTACAATAGCAACGATGCCTCAGGGAACA
CTTGGAACTGGTTGTACTTCATCCCCCTCATCATCATCGGCTCCTTTTTTATGCTGAACCTTGTGCTGGG
TGTGCTGTCTGGGGAGTTTGCCAAAGAAAGGGAACGTGTAGAGAACCGAAGGGCTTTTCTGAAGCTCAGA
AGACAACAGCAGATTGAACGTGAGCTCAATGGATACATGGAGTGGATCTCGAAAGCAGAAGAGGTGATCC
TCGCGGAGGACGAAACAGACGTGGAGCAGAGGCACCCTTTTGATGGAGCTCTTCGGAGAGCTACTCTGAA
GAAAAGCAAGACGGACCTGCTCAACCCTGAGGAGGCGGAGGACCAGCTTGCTGACATCGCGTCTGTGGGG
TCTCCCTTCGCCAGAGCCAGCATCAAAAGTGCCAAGCTGGAGAATTCGACTTTTTTCCACAAAAAGGAGA
GAAGAATGCGTTTCTACATCCGCCGCATGGTCAAAACTCAGGCCTTCTACTGGACCGTGCTCAGTCTGGT
AGCCCTCAACACGCTGTGCGTCGCCATTGTCCACTACAACCAGCCCGAGTGGCTCTCCGACTTCCTCTAC
TATGCAGAATTCATTTTCTTAGGACTCTTTATGTCCGAAATGTTTATAAAAATGTATGGGCTCGGGACAC
GGCCTTACTTCCACTCTTCCTTCAACTGCTTTGACTGTGGGGTCATCATCGGGAGCATCTTTGAAGTCAT
CTGGGCCGTCTACCCCTACGACGTCCCCGACTACGCCGGCTACCCGTACGACGTCCCGGACTACGCCGGC
GTCGACATCAAACCGGGTACATCCTTTGGAATCAGCGTGTTACGAGCTCTCAGGTTACTGCGTATTTTCA
AAGTCACAAAGTACTGGGCATCTCTCAGAAACCTGGTTGTCTCCCTCCTCAACTCCATGAAATCCATCAT
AAGTCTGCTGTTCCTCCTCTTCCTCTTCATTGTCGTCTTTGCCCTCTTGGGGATGCAGCTGTTTGGTGGC
CAGTTTAATTTTGACGAGGGGACTCCTCCCACCAACTTCGACACTTTTCCAGCAGCAATAATGACTGTGT
TTCAGATCCTGACTGGCGAGGATTGGAATGAGGTCATGTATGATGGGATCAAGTCTCAGGGGGGCGTGCA
GGGCGGCATGGTGTTCTCCATCTACTTCATCGTCCTCACCCTCTTCGGGAACTACACCCTGCTGAACGTG
TTCTTGGCTATCGCGGTGGACAACCTGGCCAACGCCCAGGAACTCACCAAGGATGAACAAGAAGAGGAAG
AGGCAGCCAATCAGAAACTGGCTCTACAGAAAGCCAAGGAGGTGGCAGAAGTGAGTCCCCTGTCTGCAGC
CAACATGTCCATAGCTGTGAAGGAACAGCAGAAGAACCAGAAGCCTGCCAAGTCGGTGTGGGAGCAGCGC
ACCAGCGAGATGCGCAAGCAGAACCTGCTGGCTAGCCGCGAGGCGCTGTACGGGGACGCGGCTGAGCGCT
GGCCCACCACTTACGCGCGCCCGCTGCGGCCGGACGTGAAGACGCACTTGGACCGGCCGCTCGTGGTGGA
CCCGCAGGAGAACCGTAACAACAACACCAACAAGAGCCGTGCGCCAGAAGCGCTGCGCCAAACCGCGCGG
CCCCGCGAGAGCGCGCGCGACCCCGACGCGCGGCGCGCCTGGCCCAGCAGCCCTGAGCGCGCCCCTGGAC
GAGAGGGCCCGTATGGCCGCGAGAGCGAGCCGCAACAGCGCGAGCACGCGCCACCCCGCGAGCACGTACC
CTGGGACGCGGATCCTGAGCGCGCCAAGGCCGGGGACGCGCCCCGCCGCCACACGCACCGGCCTGTGGCC
GAGGGCGAGCCTCGTCGCCACCGCGCGCGCCGCCGGCCCGGGGACGAACCGGACGACAGACCGGAGCGCA
GGCCGCGTCCCCGCGACGCCACTAGGCCGGCCCGCGCTGCAGACGGCGAAGGCGATGATGGGGAGCGCAA
GCGGCGACACCGACACGGGCCGCCGGCCCACGATGACAGGGAGCGCAGACACCGGCGCAGAAAAGAGAGC
CAGGGCTCTGGGGTCCCCATGTCTGGTCCCAACCTGTCCACCACCAGGCCAATCCAGCAGGATCTGGGCC
GCCAGGACCTGCCACTGGCTGAGGACCTGGACAACATGAAGAACAACAAGTTGGCCACCGGGGAGCCTGC
CAGTCCCCACGACAGCCTGGGCCACAGTGGCCTTCCCCCTAGCCCTGCCAAGATCGGGAACAGCACCAAC
CCTGGTCCCGCCTTGGCCACCAATCCCCAGAATGCTGCCAGCCGCAGGACGCCCAACAACCCGGGCAACC
CGTCCAACCCCGGCCCCCCCAAGACTCCCGAGAACAGCCTTATCGTCACCAACCCCAGCAGCACCCAGCC
CAACTCAGCAAAGACTGCCAGGAAACCCGAGCACATGGCGGTGGAGATCCCCCCGGCCTGCCCGCCCCTC
AACCACACTGTGGTCCAAGTAAACAAAAACGCCAACCCAGACCCACTGCCAAAGAAAGAGGAAGAGAAGA
AGGAGGAAGAGGAGGCAGACCCCGGGGAGGATGGCCCAAAGCCCATGCCGCCCTACAGCTCCATGTTCAT
CCTCTCCACCACCAACCCCCTTCGCCGGCTGTGCCATTACATCCTGAACCTGCGCTACTTCGAGATGTGC
ATCCTCATGGTCATTGCCATGAGTAGCATCGCGCTGGCCGCCGAGGACCCGGTGCAGCCCAACGCACCCC
GCAACAACGTGCTGCGATATTTTGACTATGTTTTCACAGGAGTGTTTACCTTTGAGATGGTGATCAAGAT
GATCGACCTGGGCCTCGTCCTGCATCAGGGGGCCTATTTCCGTGACCTGTGGAACATTCTGGACTTCATA
GTGGTCAGTGGGGCCCTGGTGGCCTTTGCCTTCACTGGCAATAGCAAAGGAAAGGACATCAACACCATCA
AGTCCCTCCGAGTCCTCCGGGTGCTACGACCTCTAAAGACCATCAAGCGGCTGCCTAAGTTGAAGGCCGT
ATTTGACTGCGTGGTGAACTCGCTCAAGAACGTCTTCAACATCCTCATTGTCTACATGCTCTTCATGTTC
ATCTTCGCCGTGGTGGCCGTGCAGCTCTTCAAGGGCAAATTCTTCCACTGCACGGACGAGTCCAAGGAGT
TTGAGAGAGACTGTCGAGGCAAATACCTCCTTTACGAGAAGAACGAGGTAAAGGCGCGGGACCGCGAGTG
GAAGAAATACGACTTCCACTACGACAACGTGCTCTGGGCCCTGCTCACGCTCTTTACGGTGTCCACGGGA
GAGGGCTGGCCACAGGTCCTCAAGCACTCAGTGGATGCCACTTTTGAGAACCAGGGCCCCAGCCCCGGGT
ACCGCATGGAAATGTCCATCTTCTACGTGGTCTACTTTGTGGTGTTTCCCTTCTTCTTTGTCAATATCTT
TGTGGCCTTGATCATCATCACCTTCCAGGAGCAGGGAGACAAGATGATGGAAGAATACAGCCTAGAGAAA
AATGAGAGGGCCTGCATCGACTTTGCCATCAGTGCCAAGCCGCTGACCAGGCACATGCCCCAGAACAAGC
AGAGCTTCCAGTATCGAATGTGGCAGTTCGTGGTGTCCCCACCCTTTGAGTACACCATCATGGCCATGAT
CGCTCTCAACACCATCGTGCTAATGATGAAGTTCTATGGAGCCTCTGTGGCCTATGAAAACGCCCTTCGA
GTGTTCAACATTGTCTTCACCTCCCTCTTCTCTCTCGAATGTGTGCTCAAAGTCATGGCTTTTGGGATTC
TGAATTATTTCCGCGATGCCTGGAACATCTTCGACTTTGTGACTGTTCTGGGCAGCATCACAGACATCCT
CGTCACCGAGTTTGGGAATAACTTCATCAACCTGAGCTTTCTCCGCCTCTTCCGTGCTGCCCGACTCATC
AAACTCCTCCGCCAGGGTTACACCATCCGCATTCTCCTCTGGACTTTCGTGCAGTCTTTCAAGGCCCTAC
CTTATGTCTGTCTGCTGATCGCCATGCTCTTCTTCATCTATGCCATCATCGGGATGCAGGTGTTTGGCAA
CATCGGCATTGATGGGGAAGATGAGGACAGCGATGAGGATGAGTTCCAAATCACGAGGCACAATAACTTC
CGGACCTTCTTCCAAGCTCTCATGCTTCTCTTCCGGAGCGCCACAGGGGAAGCGTGGCACAACATCATGC
TGTCCTGCCTCAGCGGGAAGCCATGCGACAAGAACTCCGGGATCCAAAAACCAGAGTGTGGCAACGAGTT
CGCCTATTTTTACTTTGTCTCGTTCATCTTCCTTTGCTCATTTCTGATGCTGAATCTCTTTGTTGCTGTC
ATCATGGACAACTTCGAGTACCTCACCCGAGATTCCTCCATCCTGGGCCCCCACCACCTGGATGAGTACG
TGCGTGTCTGGGCAGAGTATGACCCTGCTGCCTGCGGCCGCATTCACTATAAGGACATGTACAGTTTATT
GCGAGTAATATCGCCCCCTCTCGGCTTAGGCAAGAAATGTCCTCATAGGGTTGCTTGCAAGAGGCTCTTG
CGGATGGACCTACCCGTAGCGGATGACAACACCGTTCACTTCAACTCCACCTTGATGGCTCTGATCCGAA
CCGCCCTGGATATCAAAATCGCAAAGGGTGGAGCTGACAAGCAGCAAATGGACGCAGAGCTCCGCAAGGA
AATGATGGCCATTTGGCCCAACCTGTCTCAGAAGACCTTGGATCTGCTGGTCACACCTCACAAGTCCACG
GACCTGACAGTGGGTAAGATCTACGCAGCCATGATGATCATGGAGTACTACCGGCAGAGCAAGGCCAAGA
AGCTGCAGGCCATGCGAGAGGAGCAGAACCGGACACCACTCATGTTCCAGCGCATGGAGCCTCCATCGCC
AACACAGGAGGGAGGACCCAGCCAAAACGCCCTTCCCTCCACTCAGCTGGACCCCGGAGGAGGCCTGATG
GCTCAAGAAAGCAGCATGAAGGAGAGCCCGTCCTGGGTGACCCAGCGGGCACAGGAGATGTTCCAGAAGA
CTGGTACCTGGAGCCCAGAGCGAGGGCCACCCATCGACATGCCTAACAGCCAGCCCAACTCCCAGTCTGT
GGAGATGAGAGAAATGGGAACTGATGGCTACTCAGACAGCGAACACTACCTCCCCATGGAAGGACAGACC
AGGGCCGCCTCCATGCCCCGCCTCCCAGCAGAGAACCAGAGGAGAAGGGGCCGGCCACGTGGAAATAACC
TCAGTACCATCTCTGATACCAGCCCCATGAAGCGCTCAGCCTCCGTGCTGGGACCCAAAGCCCGGCGACT
GGATGACTACTCACTAGAGCGGGTACCACCTGAGGAGAACCAAAGGTACCACCAACGCCGCCGGGACCGT
GGCCACCGCACCTCTGAGCGCTCTCTGGGCCGATACACTGATGTGGACACAGGCCTGGGGACAGATCTGA
GCATGACCACCCAATCGGGTGACCTGCCCTCCAAAGATCGGGACCAGGACCGGGGCCGGCCCAAGGACCG
GAAGCATCGGCCACACCACCACCACCACCATCATCACCATCATCCCCCGGCCCCGGACCGGGAGCGCTAC
GCACAGGAGCGGCCGGACACCGGCCGGGCGCGGGCCCGGGAGCAGCGCTGGTCCCGCTCGCCCAGCGAGG
GTCGGGAGCACGCGACACACAGACAGTAGTTCCGTCAGTGGAAGCCCAGCCCCCTCTACGTCCGGCACCA
GCACGCCGCGGCGCGGCCGCCGCCAGCTCCCCCAGACCCCCTGCACCCCGCGGCCGCTTGTGTCCTACTC
GCCCGCTCCGCGCAGGCCTGCGGCGCGCAGGATGGCGGGTCCCCCAGCGCCCCCTGGCGGCTCGCCGCGG
GGTTGCCGCCGTGCGCCGCGCTGGCCTGCGCATGCGCCTGAGGGCCCGCGGCCGCGCGGTGCCGACTACA
CCGAGCCCGACAGCCCGCGCGAGCCGCCAGGGGGCGCGCATGAGCCCGCGCCGCGGTCGCCCAGGACTCC
GCGCGCCGCGGGCTGCGCGTCACCGCGCCACGGCCGCAGGCTGCCCAATGGTTACTACGCGGGGCACGGC
GCGCCACGGCCGCGCACAGCCCGCAGGGGCGCGCACGACGCGTACAGCGAGAGCGAGGACGACTGGTGCT
AAGCCGCCCCGCCCCCCGCAGCGCCCGTACGGTGCGGGCGCACCGCAAATGATAAACAATAACGTTTTTA
AAAAAGAAAACCGGGGAGAAAAACAAAAATAGCTTCTATTGATGAGTTTTATCATCTCGATTGAATCTTT
CGTTTTCCCGGTGAACGAAACCGAGGTGGCTGCGAGCCGGAGGGACGGCTGCACGCCCCACACACTTCTC
AGACCCACGGGAGTTCTTGCGGGCCACGCCAAACTTATTACTGCCTGCAGAGTTCAACTACAAGAAAATA
ACACTAACAGTTTTTAAAAGGACTCCGTAAAAAGAAATTTGAAAGAGAATGTAGAGAGGCTGAGAAAGCC
CAGGAATTCCTGCAGCCCGGGGGATCCACTAGTCTCGAGGAATTCGGTACCGAGCTCAATTCACTCCTCA
GGTGCAGGCTGCCTATCAGAAGGTGGTGGCTGGTGTGGCCAATGCCCTGGCTCACAAATACCACTGAGAT
CTTTTTCCCTCTGCCAAAAATTATGGGGACATCATGAAGCCCCTTGAGCATCTGACTTCTGGCTAATAAA
GGAAATTTATTTTCATTGCAATAGTGTGTTGGAATTTTTTGTGTCTCTCACTCGGAAGGACATATGGGAG
GGCAAATCATTTAAAACATCAGAATGAGTATTTGGTTTAGAGTTTGGCAACATATGCCCATATGCTGGCT
GCCATGAACAAAGGTTGGCTATAAAGAGGTCATCAGTATATGAAACAGCCCCCTGCTGTCCATTCCTTAT
TCCATAGAAAAGCCTTGACTTGAGGTTAGATTTTTTTTATATTTTGTTTTGTGTTATTTTTTTCTTTAAC
ATCCCTAAAATTTTCCTTACATGTTTTACTAGCCAGATTTTTCCTCCTCTCCTGACTACTCCCAGTCATA
GCTGTCCCTCTTCTCTTATGGAGATCCCTCGACCTGCAGCCCAAGCTTGGCGTAATCATGGTCATAGCTG
TTTCCTGTGTGAAATTGTTATCCGCTCACAATTCCACACAACATACGAGCCGGAAGCATAAAGTGTAAAG
CCTGGGGTGCCTAATGAGTGAGCTAACTCACATTAATTGCGTTGCGCTCACTGCCCGCTTTCCAGTCGGG
AAACCTGTCGTGCCAGCGGATCCGCATCTCAATTAGTCAGCAACCATAGTCCCGCCCCTAACTCCGCCCA
TCCCGCCCCTAACTCCGCCCAGTTCCGCCCATTCTCCGCCCCATGGCTGACTAATTTTTTTTATTTATGC
AGAGGCCGAGGCCGCCTCGGCCTCTGAGCTATTCCAGAAGTAGTGAGGAGGCTTTTTTGGAGGCCTAGGC
TTTTGCAAAAAGCTAACTTGTTTATTGCAGCTTATAATGGTTACAAATAAAGCAATAGCATCACAAATTT
CACAAATAAAGCATTTTTTTCACTGCATTCTAGTTGTGGTTTGTCCAAACTCATCAATGTATCTTATCAT
GTCTGGATCCGCTGCATTAATGAATCGGCCAACGCGCGGGGAGAGGCGGTTTGCGTATTGGGCGCTCTTC
CGCTTCCTCGCTCACTGACTCGCTGCGCTCGGTCGTTCGGCTGCGGCGAGCGGTATCAGCTCACTCAAAG
GCGGTAATACGGTTATCCACAGAATCAGGGGATAACGCAGGAAAGAACATGTGAGCAAAAGGCCAGCAAA
AGGCCAGGAACCGTAAAAAGGCCGCGTTGCTGGCGTTTTTCCATAGGCTCCGCCCCCCTGACGAGCATCA
CAAAAATCGACGCTCAAGTCAGAGGTGGCGAAACCCGACAGGACTATAAAGATACCAGGCGTTTCCCCCT
GGAAGCTCCCTCGTGCGCTCTCCTGTTCCGACCCTGCCGCTTACCGGATACCTGTCCGCCTTTCTCCCTT
CGGGAAGCGTGGCGCTTTCTCATAGCTCACGCTGTAGGTATCTCAGTTCGGTGTAGGTCGTTCGCTCCAA
GCTGGGCTGTGTGCACGAACCCCCCGTTCAGCCCGACCGCTGCGCCTTATCCGGTAACTATCGTCTTGAG
TCCAACCCGGTAAGACACGACTTATCGCCACTGGCAGCAGCCACTGGTAACAGGATTAGCAGAGCGAGGT
ATGTAGGCGGTGCTACAGAGTTCTTGAAGTGGTGGCCTAACTACGGCTACACTAGAAGAACAGTATTTGG
TATCTGCGCTCTGCTGAAGCCAGTTACCTTCGGAAAAAGAGTTGGTAGCTCTTGATCCGGCAAACAAACC
ACCGCTGGTAGCGGTGGTTTTTTTGTTTGCAAGCAGCAGATTACGCGCAGAAAAAAAGGATCTCAAGAAG
ATCCTTTGATCTTTTCTACGGGGTCTGACGCTCAGTGGAACGAAAACTCACGTTAAGGGATTTTGGTCAT
GAGATTATCAAAAAGGATCTTCACCTAGATCCTTTTAAATTAAAAATGAAGTTTTAAATCAATCTAAAGT
ATATATGAGTAAACTTGGTCTGACAGTTACCAATGCTTAATCAGTGAGGCACCTATCTCAGCGATCTGTC
TATTTCGTTCATCCATAGTTGCCTGACTCCCCGTCGTGTAGATAACTACGATACGGGAGGGCTTACCATC
TGGCCCCAGTGCTGCAATGATACCGCGAGACCCACGCTCACCGGCTCCAGATTTATCAGCAATAAACCAG
CCAGCCGGAAGGGCCGAGCGCAGAAGTGGTCCTGCAACTTTATCCGCCTCCATCCAGTCTATTAATTGTT
GCCGGGAAGCTAGAGTAAGTAGTTCGCCAGTTAATAGTTTGCGCAACGTTGTTGCCATTGCTACAGGCAT
CGTGGTGTCACGCTCGTCGTTTGGTATGGCTTCATTCAGCTCCGGTTCCCAACGATCAAGGCGAGTTACA
TGATCCCCCATGTTGTGCAAAAAAGCGGTTAGCTCCTTCGGTCCTCCGATCGTTGTCAGAAGTAAGTTGG
CCGCAGTGTTATCACTCATGGTTATGGCAGCACTGCATAATTCTCTTACTGTCATGCCATCCGTAAGATG
CTTTTCTGTGACTGGTGAGTACTCAACCAAGTCATTCTGAGAATAGTGTATGCGGCGACCGAGTTGCTCT
TGCCCGGCGTCAATACGGGATAATACCGCGCCACATAGCAGAACTTTAAAAGTGCTCATCATTGGAAAAC
GTTCTTCGGGGCGAAAACTCTCAAGGATCTTACCGCTGTTGAGATCCAGTTCGATGTAACCCACTCGTGC
ACCCAACTGATCTTCAGCATCTTTTACTTTCACCAGCGTTTCTGGGTGAGCAAAAACAGGAAGGCAAAAT
GCCGCAAAAAAGGGAATAAGGGCGACACGGAAATGTTGAATACTCATACTCTTCCTTTTTCAATATTATT
GAAGCATTTATCAGGGTTATTGTCTCATGAGCGGATACATATTTGAATGTATTTAGAAAAATAAACAAAT
AGGGGTTCCGCGCACATTTCCCCGAAAAGTGCCACCTGG
